>Addgene plasmid #45418 | pBbA5k-EPL55 | addgene partial sequence | sequence record 66000 | pBbA5c-3 5'-CGTTTTATTTGATGCCTGG-3'
TGGTGATGGTGATGATGATCGTCAGCGGATTTCCGCTTTCCGGTCAGGCCCACCACAAACACGTAGAACA
GCGGTACAAAGAAGATCGCCAGGATGGTCGCGGCCAGTGTGCCGCCGACCACCGCGGTGCCGATGGCATG
CTGGCTGGCGCTGGAGGCACCGCTGGCGATGGCCATGGGCAGTACCCCGAAGATGAACGCCAGCGAGGTC
ATGATGATCGGCCTCAGGCGCAGCCGGGCGGCCTCGGCGGTGGCCTGCAGCAGCGGCTTGCCTTCCTGCT
CATAGAGCTGGCGGGCGAACTCCACGATCAGGATGGCGTTCTTGGCGGCCAGCCCCATGGTAGTCAGCAT
ACCCACCTGGAAGAACACATCGTTGGACAGCCCTCTGGCCATGGTGGCCAGGACCGCGCCAAGCACGCCC
AGTGGCACCAGCATGATCACCGCAAACGGAATCGACCAGCTTTCATACAGGGCTGCCAGGCACAGGAACA
CCACCAGGATCGACAGCAGATACAGCATCATCGCCTGGTTGCCGGCCTGTTTTTCCTCGAACGACAGGCC
GGTGTATTCCAGGCCCAGGCCCTGGGGCAGGTCGGCGGCAATGCGTTCCAGTGCGGCCATGGCATCACCG
GTACTGTAACCGTTAGCCGGAGCACCCTGGATTTGCGTAGCGGGTAAGCCCTGATACCGCTGCAGGCGCG
GCGAACCGAACACCCACTCGCCAGTGGCAAAGGCGGCAAAGGGCACCATCTCACCCTGGGCGTTGCGCAC
AAA
