[The description below was written by a language model from this plasmid's Addgene catalogue record.]
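Description:
pBbA5k-EPL55 is a bacterial expression plasmid built on the pBbA5k backbone and catalogued as a synthetic biology vector. It is maintained in E. coli under kanamycin selection at low copy number. In the BglBrick naming scheme that this backbone name follows, "A" conventionally denotes a p15A origin, "5" the lacUV5 promoter and "k" kanamycin resistance. The record itself confirms only the promoter, the resistance marker and the low copy number, and no feature table is provided to verify the origin or any repressor gene.

The payload is a roughly 4.3 kb insert named Maqu_3494, placed under the LacUV5 promoter by ligation-independent cloning and carrying a C-terminal His tag for detection or purification of the product. The species field reads "Synthetic", but the record also notes that part of the plasmid was derived from an ATCC genomic DNA source. The Maqu locus prefix suggests a Marinobacter origin, although this is not stated explicitly.

The associated publication concerns engineering microbial biofuel tolerance and export using efflux pumps, so the insert is presumably one member of a library of candidate efflux pump genes expressed heterologously in E. coli. The record does not describe which pump components the insert encodes. The listed propagation strain is DH1 with the native AcrAB efflux system knocked out, which fits this use because removing the host's main pump lets the contribution of the plasmid-borne pump to solvent or biofuel tolerance be assessed. The depositor cautions that this particular host strain may be required for the plasmid.
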