Addgene plasmid #45418: pBbA5k-EPL55
Depositing lab: Aindrila Mukhopadhyay. Depositing organization: Lawrence Berkeley National Laboratory. Publication: Engineering microbial biofuel tolerance and export using efflux pumps. Dunlop MJ, Dossani ZY, Szmidt HL, Chu HC, Lee TS, Keasling JD, Hadi MZ, Mukhopadhyay A. Mol Syst Biol. 2011 May 10;7:487. doi: 10.1038/msb.2011.21. PubMed 21556065.
Backbone
  Vector backbone: pBbA5k
  Vector type: Synthetic Biology
Growth in bacteria
  Bacterial resistance: Kanamycin, 50 μg/mL
  Growth temperature: 37°C
  Growth strain: DH1 with AcrAB knocked out
  Copy number: Low Copy
Gene/Insert
  Gene/Insert name: Maqu_3494
  Species: Synthetic
  Insert size (bp): 4269
  Promoter: LacUV5
  Tag / fusion protein: His (C terminal on insert)
  Cloning method: Ligation Independent Cloning
  Sequencing primers: 5′ CAA AAG ATC TTT TAA GAA GGA GAT ATA CAT GTG ATT TCA AAC AAA CAC CTG CC; 3′ CAG TGG TGA TGG TGA TGA TGA TCG TCA GCG GAT TTC CGC TTT CC
Resource information
  A portion of this plasmid was derived from a plasmid made by: ATCC 700491D-5
Terms and licenses: Academic/Nonprofit Terms; Industry Terms: Not Available to Industry
Depositor comments: Please note that this plasmid may require a unique bacterial strain, so make sure to confirm that you can also obtain the appropriate growth strain. Please contact us or contact our distributors if you have any questions.
How to cite: pBbA5k-EPL55 was a gift from Aindrila Mukhopadhyay (Addgene plasmid # 45418 ; http://n2t.net/addgene:45418 ; RRID:Addgene_45418)
