LOCUS       Exported 7924 bp ds-DNA circular SYN 13-MAY-2021
DEFINITION  synthetic circular DNA
ACCESSION   .
VERSION     .
KEYWORDS    pBbA5k-EPL55
SOURCE      synthetic DNA construct
  ORGANISM  synthetic DNA construct
REFERENCE   1 (bases 1 to 7924)
  AUTHORS   Dunlop MJ, Dossani ZY, Szmidt HL, Chu HC, Lee TS, Keasling JD, Hadi
            MZ, Mukhopadhyay A
  TITLE     Engineering microbial biofuel tolerance and export using efflux
            pumps.
  JOURNAL   Mol Syst Biol. 2011 May 10;7:487. doi: 10.1038/msb.2011.21.
  PUBMED    21556065
REFERENCE   2 (bases 1 to 7924)
  AUTHORS   .
  TITLE     Direct Submission
  JOURNAL   Exported May 13, 2021 from SnapGene Server 1.1.58
            http://www.snapgene.com
FEATURES             Location/Qualifiers
     source          1..7924
                     /organism="synthetic DNA construct"
                     /mol_type="other DNA"
     regulatory      3886..3895
                     /regulatory_class="other"
                     /note="vertebrate consensus sequence for strong initiation
                     of translation (Kozak, 1987)"
     CDS             4267..4284
                     /codon_start=1
                     /product="6xHis affinity tag"
                     /label=6xHis
                     /translation="HHHHHH"
     terminator      4320..4391
                     /label=rrnB T1 terminator
                     /note="transcription terminator T1 from the E. coli rrnB
                     gene"
     terminator      4407..4434
                     /label=T7Te terminator
                     /note="phage T7 early transcription terminator"
     primer_bind     complement(4462..4479)
                     /label=L4440
                     /note="L4440 vector, forward primer"
     rep_origin      complement(4596..5141)
                     /direction=LEFT
                     /label=p15A ori
                     /note="Plasmids containing the medium-copy-number p15A
                     origin of replication can be propagated in E. coli cells
                     that contain a second plasmid with the ColE1 origin. "
     primer_bind     complement(4676..4695)
                     /label=pBR322ori-F
                     /note="pBR322 origin, forward primer"
     terminator      5255..5349
                     /label=lambda t0 terminator
                     /note="transcription terminator from phage lambda"
     CDS             complement(5380..6174)
                     /codon_start=1
                     /gene="aph(3')-II (or nptII)"
                     /product="aminoglycoside phosphotransferase from Tn5"
                     /label=NeoR/KanR
                     /note="confers resistance to neomycin, kanamycin, and G418
                     (Geneticin(R))"
                     /translation="MIEQDGLHAGSPAAWVERLFGYDWAQQTIGCSDAAVFRLSAQGRP
                     VLFVKTDLSGALNELQDEAARLSWLATTGVPCAAVLDVVTEAGRDWLLLGEVPGQDLLS
                     SHLAPAEKVSIMADAMRRLHTLDPATCPFDHQAKHRIERARTRMEAGLVDQDDLDEEHQ
                     GLAPAELFARLKARMPDGEDLVVTHGDACLPNIMVENGRFSGFIDCGRLGVADRYQDIA
                     LATRDIAEELGGEWADRFLVLYGIAAPDSQRIAFYRLLDEFF"
     primer_bind     complement(5491..5510)
                     /label=Neo-F
                     /note="Neomycin resistance gene, forward primer"
     primer_bind     6101..6120
                     /label=Neo-R
                     /note="Neomycin resistance gene, reverse primer"
     CDS             complement(6359..7441)
                     /codon_start=1
                     /gene="lacI"
                     /product="lac repressor"
                     /label=lacI
                     /note="The lac repressor binds to the lac operator to
                     inhibit transcription in E. coli. This inhibition can be
                     relieved by adding lactose or
                     isopropyl-beta-D-thiogalactopyranoside (IPTG)."
                     /translation="MKPVTLYDVAEYAGVSYQTVSRVVNQASHVSAKTREKVEAAMAEL
                     NYIPNRVAQQLAGKQSLLIGVATSSLALHAPSQIVAAIKSRADQLGASVVVSMVERSGV
                     EACKAAVHNLLAQRVSGLIINYPLDDQDAIAVEAACTNVPALFLDVSDQTPINSIIFSH
                     EDGTRLGVEHLVALGHQQIALLAGPLSSVSARLRLAGWHKYLTRNQIQPIAEREGDWSA
                     MSGFQQTMQMLNEGIVPTAMLVANDQMALGAMRAITESGLRVGADISVVGYDDTEDSSC
                     YIPPLTTIKQDFRLLGQTSVDRLLQLSQGQAVKGNQLLPVSLVKRKTTLAPNTQTASPR
                     ALADSLMQLARQVSRLESGQ"
     primer_bind     7403..7422
                     /label=LacI-R
                     /note="LacI, reverse primer"
     promoter        complement(7442..7519)
                     /gene="lacI"
                     /label=lacI promoter
     primer_bind     7725..7744
                     /label=pBRrevBam
                     /note="pBR322 vectors, tet region, downstream of BamHI,
                     reverse primer"
     promoter        7830..7860
                     /label=lac UV5 promoter
                     /note="E. coli lac promoter with an ""up"" mutation"
     protein_bind    7868..7884
                     /label=lac operator
                     /bound_moiety="lac repressor encoded by lacI"
                     /note="The lac repressor binds to the lac operator to
                     inhibit transcription in E. coli. This inhibition can be
                     relieved by adding lactose or
                     isopropyl-beta-D-thiogalactopyranoside (IPTG)."
ORIGIN
        1 gtgatttcaa acaaacacct gcccgacagc cgcctgctgg cgctgctgct aaccagtatt
       61 tttgtacttt ccggatgcag cgatccggca ccgcaacaac aaaaccagcg cccggcgcct
      121 caggtggggg tgtatgaagt ggaagaacaa ccactggccc tgtcttccgc cctgcctggc
      181 cgcacccgcg cctggcggac tgccgaggtt cgcccacagg tgaatggcat tattgaagag
      241 cgactgttcg ttgaaggcag cgtagtggat gaggggtcag tgctgtacca gatcgatgac
      301 gctccctacc gggccgccct ggcccgggcc aatgccagcc tgaccaatgc ccgcaacctg
      361 gccaagcgct acgaaaacct ggtgggcacc cgttccatca gccagcagca gtatgacgac
      421 gccctggctg ccctgcgcag cgccgaggcg gaatacgaag ccgccagcat caacatgaac
      481 tacacccggg tgaaagcccc gatcaccggc aagatcagcc gttcgcgagt cagcgaaggc
      541 gccctggtga ccagcggcca gcagcaggaa atggccacca tcacccaact ggacccgatc
      601 tacgtggaca tcgtgcaacc ggtcacccgc cttctggacc tgcagagcgc tatcgaagcc
      661 gggctgattg aagccgatga gaacgacgtg gttgaagtct cgctggtgct ggagaacggc
      721 caggactatc cgcacaccgg tttgctgaag ttctccgaag tggtggtcga tgagggcacc
      781 ggctcggtca ccctgcgggc tgagttcccg aatccggatg gcaagctgct gccgggtatg
      841 tttgtgcgcg cgctggtgga agaaggcacc cgcccgaacg ccatcctggt gccccagcaa
      901 gcggtgtcac gcgatacccg cggcgtacca accgtctggg tgctggccga ggacaacacg
      961 gtaagcgtcc gccagattga aaccgagcgc accgtgggca acgcctggct ggtgcaaaag
     1021 gggctgcagg ccggtgaaca ggtggtgacc gagggcgttc agcgcctggc gccgggcatt
     1081 cccgtgcagc cggcaccggc agccaatgtc gacctgaaaa ccgaattcgc aacccaggcc
     1141 gaataaggag ctccggacat gccccgattt tttatcgaac gccccatatt tgcctgggtc
     1201 gtcgccctga tgctgatgct cggcggcgga ctggcagtaa agaacctcgc cgttaaccag
     1261 tttccggatg tcgccccgcc ggcgattgcc ttgtcggtga attaccccgg cgcttccgcc
     1321 cagaccgtgc aggacacggt ggtccaggtg atcgagcaac agctcaacgg cctggacggc
     1381 ttgcgctaca tctcctccga gagcaactcg gatggcagca tgaccatcat tgccaccttc
     1441 gaacagggca ccgacccaga catcgcccag gtgcaggtgc aaaacaaact gcagctggcc
     1501 aacccgctgc tgcccgaaga agtgcagcgt caaggcatcc gggtgtctaa gtacaaggtg
     1561 aacttcttca ccgtatttgc gctgaccagc cctgatggca agtacaccca gggcgacctg
     1621 gccgattaca tcgtgtccaa tatccaggac ccggttgcgc gaacccaggg cgtcggtgac
     1681 tttctgctgt tcggctccca gtacgccatg cgcctgtggc tcgacccgga aaaactcaac
     1741 agctaccagc tgaccccgca ggacgtgatc aattcggtgc gcgcccagaa cgtgcaggtc
     1801 tctgccggcc agctcggtgg cctgcccacc gcagaaggcg tgcagctgca ggccaccgtt
     1861 atcggcaagc agcgcatgaa gaccgccgaa gaattcgaaa acatcctgct gaaagtgaac
     1921 ccggacggct cccaggtgcg cctggccgat gtcgccgagg tgaatctggg caacgagaac
     1981 tacgccacca ccggtaaata caacggcgcg ccggcagccg gtatggccct gcgcctggcc
     2041 accggcgcca accagctgga aaccgctggc cgggtaaaag aaaccctggc agaactggaa
     2101 cgctttctgc ctgaaggcgt agagatcgtc ttcccctacg acaccacacc ggtcgtgtcg
     2161 gcgtctatcg agaccgtcgc catgaccctg atcgaagccg tggtgctggt gttcctggtg
     2221 atgttcctgt tcctgcaaag ctggcgcgcc accatcattc ccacactggc ggtgccggtg
     2281 gttctgctgg ctacctttgg cgtactgtac gcctttggct tcaccgtcaa cgtgatgacc
     2341 atgtttgcca tggtcctggc catcggtttg ctggtggacg acgccatcgt agtggtggaa
     2401 aacgtcgagc gactgatgga agaagagggg ctgtcgccca aggaagccgc caagaaatcc
     2461 atggaccaga tctccggcgc actgctgggc atcggcctgg tgatttcggc ggtgttcctg
     2521 cccatggcct tttttggcgg ctccaccggg gtgatctacc ggcagttctc ggtcaccatc
     2581 atctcggcaa tgtcgttctc tgtgctggtg gcatttattt tcaccccggc cctgtgcgcc
     2641 accttgctga aacccggcga ccagcacgtc aggaaaggct ttttcggctg gtttaaccgc
     2701 acctttgacc gcagcgcaga ccgctacaaa tcaggcgtca gttacctgat caaacgtaag
     2761 ggccgcttta tgggcgtgta cctgttgctg gtcgtggctg tgggcttcct gttcaagggc
     2821 ctgcccaccg cattcctgcc ggacgaagat cagggcgtga tgattgtgat ggtgcagctg
     2881 cccaccaatg ccacgggcga gcgcaccgaa gccgtactgg cagaagctgg aaattatttg
     2941 ctggaagaag agtccgaggt ggtcaagagc gtgatgtctg tgcggggctt caacttcgcc
     3001 ggccgtggcc agaactccgg tattctgttc gtggacctga agccctttgc tgaccgggaa
     3061 agctttgccc agagcgtgtt cgccctcgcg ggccgctccg gggcaaggtt cgcccagatc
     3121 aaagacgcca tcgtgttccc gattgtgcca ccggccattc tggagctcgg caacgccacc
     3181 ggctttgacc tctacctgaa agacaacgga gctatcggcc accacgccct gatggccgcc
     3241 accaatgagt ttatcagcag agccaatgcc gcgccggagc tgaacatggt gcgccacaac
     3301 ggcctgccgg acgagcccca ataccaggtg atcatcgatg acgaaaaagc ccggctgttg
     3361 caggtgtcca ttgccgacat caatgccacc atgtctgccg cctggggttc aagctatgtg
     3421 aacgacttcc tgcacaacgg ccgggtgaag aaagtctatg tgcagggcaa accggattca
     3481 cgactggcac cggaagactt cgacaaatgg tttgtgcgca acgcccaggg tgagatggtg
     3541 ccctttgccg cctttgccac tggcgagtgg gtgttcggtt cgccgcgcct gcagcggtat
     3601 cagggcttac ccgctacgca aatccagggt gctccggcta acggttacag taccggtgat
     3661 gccatggccg cactggaacg cattgccgcc gacctgcccc agggcctggg cctggaatac
     3721 accggcctgt cgttcgagga aaaacaggcc ggcaaccagg cgatgatgct gtatctgctg
     3781 tcgatcctgg tggtgttcct gtgcctggca gccctgtatg aaagctggtc gattccgttt
     3841 gcggtgatca tgctggtgcc actgggcgtg cttggcgcgg tcctggccac catggccaga
     3901 gggctgtcca acgatgtgtt cttccaggtg ggtatgctga ctaccatggg gctggccgcc
     3961 aagaacgcca tcctgatcgt ggagttcgcc cgccagctct atgagcagga aggcaagccg
     4021 ctgctgcagg ccaccgccga ggccgcccgg ctgcgcctga ggccgatcat catgacctcg
     4081 ctggcgttca tcttcggggt actgcccatg gccatcgcca gcggtgcctc cagcgccagc
     4141 cagcatgcca tcggcaccgc ggtggtcggc ggcacactgg ccgcgaccat cctggcgatc
     4201 ttctttgtac cgctgttcta cgtgtttgtg gtgggcctga ccggaaagcg gaaatccgct
     4261 gacgatcatc atcaccatca ccactgagga tccaaactcg agtaaggatc tccaggcatc
     4321 aaataaaacg aaaggctcag tcgaaagact gggcctttcg ttttatctgt tgtttgtcgg
     4381 tgaacgctct ctactagagt cacactggct caccttcggg tgggcctttc tgcgtttata
     4441 cctagggata tattccgctt cctcgctcac tgactcgcta cgctcggtcg ttcgactgcg
     4501 gcgagcggaa atggcttacg aacggggcgg agatttcctg gaagatgcca ggaagatact
     4561 taacagggaa gtgagagggc cgcggcaaag ccgtttttcc ataggctccg cccccctgac
     4621 aagcatcacg aaatctgacg ctcaaatcag tggtggcgaa acccgacagg actataaaga
     4681 taccaggcgt ttccccctgg cggctccctc gtgcgctctc ctgttcctgc ctttcggttt
     4741 accggtgtca ttccgctgtt atggccgcgt ttgtctcatt ccacgcctga cactcagttc
     4801 cgggtaggca gttcgctcca agctggactg tatgcacgaa ccccccgttc agtccgaccg
     4861 ctgcgcctta tccggtaact atcgtcttga gtccaacccg gaaagacatg caaaagcacc
     4921 actggcagca gccactggta attgatttag aggagttagt cttgaagtca tgcgccggtt
     4981 aaggctaaac tgaaaggaca agttttggtg actgcgctcc tccaagccag ttacctcggt
     5041 tcaaagagtt ggtagctcag agaaccttcg aaaaaccgcc ctgcaaggcg gttttttcgt
     5101 tttcagagca agagattacg cgcagaccaa aacgatctca agaagatcat cttattaatc
     5161 agataaaata tttctagatt tcagtgcaat ttatctcttc aaatgtagca cctgaagtca
     5221 gccccatacg atataagttg ttactagtgc ttggattctc accaataaaa aacgcccggc
     5281 ggcaaccgag cgttctgaac aaatccagat ggagttctga ggtcattact ggatctatca
     5341 acaggagtcc aagcgagctc tcgaacccca gagtcccgct cagaagaact cgtcaagaag
     5401 gcgatagaag gcgatgcgct gcgaatcggg agcggcgata ccgtaaagca cgaggaagcg
     5461 gtcagcccat tcgccgccaa gctcttcagc aatatcacgg gtagccaacg ctatgtcctg
     5521 atagcggtcc gccacaccca gccggccaca gtcgatgaat ccagaaaagc ggccattttc
     5581 caccatgata ttcggcaagc aggcatcgcc atgggtcacg acgagatcct cgccgtcggg
     5641 catgcgcgcc ttgagcctgg cgaacagttc ggctggcgcg agcccctgat gctcttcgtc
     5701 cagatcatcc tgatcgacaa gaccggcttc catccgagta cgtgctcgct cgatgcgatg
     5761 tttcgcttgg tggtcgaatg ggcaggtagc cggatcaagc gtatgcagcc gccgcattgc
     5821 atcagccatg atggatactt tctcggcagg agcaaggtga gatgacagga gatcctgccc
     5881 cggcacttcg cccaatagca gccagtccct tcccgcttca gtgacaacgt cgagcacagc
     5941 tgcgcaagga acgcccgtcg tggccagcca cgatagccgc gctgcctcgt cctgcagttc
     6001 attcagggca ccggacaggt cggtcttgac aaaaagaacc gggcgcccct gcgctgacag
     6061 ccggaacacg gcggcatcag agcagccgat tgtctgttgt gcccagtcat agccgaatag
     6121 cctctccacc caagcggccg gagaacctgc gtgcaatcca tcttgttcaa tcatgcgaaa
     6181 cgatcctcat cctgtctctt gatcagatca tgatcccctg cgccatcaga tccttggcgg
     6241 caagaaagcc atccagttta ctttgcaggg cttcccaacc ttaccagagg gcgccccagc
     6301 tggcaattcc gacgtcggtg cctaatgagt gagctaactt acattaattg cgttgcgctc
     6361 actgcccgct ttccagtcgg gaaacctgtc gtgccagctg cattaatgaa tcggccaacg
     6421 cgcggggaga ggcggtttgc gtattgggcg ccagggtggt ttttcttttc accagtgaga
     6481 cgggcaacag ctgattgccc ttcaccgcct ggccctgaga gagttgcagc aagcggtcca
     6541 cgctggtttg ccccagcagg cgaaaatcct gtttgatggt ggttaacggc gggatataac
     6601 atgagctgtc ttcggtatcg tcgtatccca ctaccgagat gtccgcacca acgcgcagcc
     6661 cggactcggt aatggcgcgc attgcgccca gcgccatctg atcgttggca accagcatcg
     6721 cagtgggaac gatgccctca ttcagcattt gcatggtttg ttgaaaaccg gacatggcac
     6781 tccagtcgcc ttcccgttcc gctatcggct gaatttgatt gcgagtgaga tatttatgcc
     6841 agccagccag acgcagacgc gccgagacag aacttaatgg gcccgctaac agcgcgattt
     6901 gctggtgacc caatgcgacc agatgctcca cgcccagtcg cgtaccgtct tcatgggaga
     6961 aaataatact gttgatgggt gtctggtcag agacatcaag aaataacgcc ggaacattag
     7021 tgcaggcagc ttccacagca atggcatcct ggtcatccag cggatagtta atgatcagcc
     7081 cactgacgcg ttgcgcgaga agattgtgca ccgccgcttt acaggcttcg acgccgcttc
     7141 gttctaccat cgacaccacc acgctggcac ccagttgatc ggcgcgagat ttaatcgccg
     7201 cgacaatttg cgacggcgcg tgcagggcca gactggaggt ggcaacgcca atcagcaacg
     7261 actgtttgcc cgccagttgt tgtgccacgc ggttgggaat gtaattcagc tccgccatcg
     7321 ccgcttccac tttttcccgc gttttcgcag aaacgtggct ggcctggttc accacgcggg
     7381 aaacggtctg ataagagaca ccggcatact ctgcgacatc gtataacgtt actggtttca
     7441 cattcaccac cctgaattga ctctcttccg ggcgctatca tgccataccg cgaaaggttt
     7501 tgcgccattc gatggtgtcc gggatctcga cgctctccct tatgcgactc ctgcattagg
     7561 aagcagccca gtagtaggtt gaggccgttg agcaccgccg ccgcaaggaa tggtgcatgc
     7621 aaggagatgg cgcccaacag tcccccggcc acggggcctg ccaccatacc cacgccgaaa
     7681 caagcgctca tgagcccgaa gtggcgagcc cgatcttccc catcggtgat gtcggcgata
     7741 taggcgccag caaccgcacc tgtggcgccg gtgatgccgg ccacgatgcg tccggcgtag
     7801 aggatcgaga tcgtttaggc accccaggct ttacacttta tgcttccggc tcgtataatg
     7861 tgtggaattg tgagcggata acaatttcag aattcaaaag atcttttaag aaggagatat
     7921 acat
//
